>Addgene plasmid #16112 | pOX-twk36 | addgene partial sequence | sequence record 22823 | T3 5'-GCAATTAACCCTCACTAAAGG-3'
CTTGTTCTTTTTGCAGAAGCTCAGAATAAACGCTCAACTTTGGCAGAGCTAGCGTCGACGGTATCGATAA
GCTTGATATCGAATTCGGCACGAGGTCAATTCCATGTAAAAAATGACCGTAACTTCTGAAAAAGACGGGT
TAAAGAGTATTTTGAGTCAGAAGTATACGGTGGAGCGGAAAGATACCGTGCAGCATGTGCTCGAAGGGCC
CGGTTTGAGCCGCAACCAAAGCAATGCCAGTGTCCTAACCCTCCCAGGATCCCGAAACACCAGCTCCAAC
CACTTACCGGCTCAACGGAGCACCTCCGTGGATGAAGTGGCTAGGCATCGGGTCACTTATGAGATGGATG
CTGGAAAATCTGAAAAATCTGAAAACCAGAATCCAATCTCTCAATATTATCAGAAAAATCATTATACTGT
AACAGGAAATCAGGAAACTTACCAAAAACTTCCCAGGAACATTTCGGCGAACAGATTTCAAGTGGATAAA
GCTTCAATTAGTCAGAAAAGTGCTCCGCGAGCCAGTGAGCCAATGGAAATGCCAATGTTACCTCAGGAAA
GGCAATTCGACAAATCCTTCTACTGGTTCGCAATGCACCGAAAAAAGTTCGGGCTCCGCTACATAGCTTT
GCTGGTTTTGGCGTTGATCTACACACTTTTAGGGGCGACGGTGTTTTATCTGATAGAGGGTTCGAATGAG
AAATCAAGACTGCATGTTCGGGAGCAAAACCTAGATAAGTTGTTGGATGAGCTAGCAACTGTGCTCTCAG
AAGCCGTCAATGACCCGGAGCAAAGTTCTGAGCAT
