[The description below was written by a language model from this plasmid's Addgene catalogue record.]
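Description:
pOX-twk36 is a Xenopus oocyte expression plasmid built on the pOX backbone (about 3.2 kb without insert) and carrying the Caenorhabditis elegans gene twk-36, which encodes a tandem pore domain (two-pore, TWK family) potassium channel also known by the identifier R12G8.2. The insert is roughly 1.45 kb, giving a construct of about 4.65 kb, and was placed in the vector by restriction cloning between a 5′ site recorded as "Kpen1" (presumably KpnI) and a 3′ NotI site, both of which remain intact so that the coding fragment can be excised or transferred. The plasmid is propagated in E. coli under ampicillin selection. Its copy number is listed as unknown, and the origin of replication is not stated.

No feature table is provided, so the promoter and any flanking untranslated regions are not explicitly documented. The listed sequencing primers are T3 at the 5′ end and T7 at the 3′ end, indicating that these phage promoter sequences flank the insert. In oocyte expression vectors, such a promoter is typically used for in vitro transcription of capped cRNA, which is then injected into oocytes, although the record does not say which promoter drives sense transcription. No epitope tags, fusions or reporters are recorded.

The construct comes from work cataloguing the potassium channel families revealed by the C. elegans genome. Its evident use is heterologous expression of the TWK-36 channel in Xenopus oocytes, a standard system for electrophysiological characterisation of ion channel currents.
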