Addgene plasmid #16112: pOX-twk36
Depositing lab: Larry Salkoff. Depositing organization: Washington University in Saint Louis. Publication: Eight potassium channel families revealed by the C. elegans genome project. Wei A, Jegla T, Salkoff L. Neuropharmacology. 1996 . 35(7):805-29. 10.1016/0028-3908(96)00126-8 PubMed 8938713.
Backbone
  Vector backbone: pOX
  Backbone size w/o insert (bp): 3200
  Vector type: Xenopus Oocyte expression
Growth in bacteria
  Bacterial resistance: Ampicillin, 100 μg/mL
  Growth temperature: 37°C
  Growth strain: DH5alpha
  Copy number: Unknown
Gene/Insert
  Gene/Insert name: Tandem pore domain K+ channel (alt names: R12G8.2; KOG4404; 5S226)
  Species: C. elegans (nematode)
  Insert size (bp): 1450
  GenBank ID: NM_075084
  Entrez Gene: twk-36
  Cloning method: Restriction Enzyme; 5′ cloning site Kpen1 (not destroyed); 3′ cloning site Not1 (not destroyed)
  Sequencing primers: 5′ T3; 3′ T7
Terms and licenses: Academic/Nonprofit Terms; Industry Terms: Not Available to Industry
How to cite: pOX-twk36 was a gift from Larry Salkoff (Addgene plasmid # 16112 ; http://n2t.net/addgene:16112 ; RRID:Addgene_16112)
